Addgene plasmid #87543: XX>sgRNA F+E
Purpose: (Empty Backbone) Template 2 (of 2) for U6>sgRNA cassette OSO-PCR
Depositing lab: Lionel Christiaen. Depositing organization: New York University. Publication: Evaluation and rational design of guide RNAs for efficient CRISPR/Cas9-mediated mutagenesis in Ciona. Gandhi S, Haeussler M, Razy-Krajka F, Christiaen L, Stolfi A. Dev Biol. 2017 May 1;425(1):8-20. doi: 10.1016/j.ydbio.2017.03.003. Epub 2017 Mar 22. PubMed 28341547.
Backbone
  Vector backbone: pcesa
Growth in bacteria
  Bacterial resistance: Ampicillin, 100 μg/mL
  Growth temperature: 37°C
  Growth strain: DH5alpha
  Copy number: Unknown
Terms and licenses: Academic/Nonprofit Terms; Industry Terms: Not Available to Industry
How to cite: XX>sgRNA F+E was a gift from Lionel Christiaen (Addgene plasmid # 87543 ; http://n2t.net/addgene:87543 ; RRID:Addgene_87543)
