[The description below was written by a language model from this plasmid's Addgene catalogue record and pLannotate feature annotations shown in this document.]
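Description:
XX>sgRNA F+E is a small (about 2.7 kb) bacterial plasmid built on the pcesa backbone and catalogued as an empty backbone. It is the second of two PCR templates used to assemble U6>sgRNA expression cassettes by one-step overlap PCR (OSO-PCR) for CRISPR/Cas9 mutagenesis in the tunicate Ciona. It is propagated in E. coli through a high-copy ColE1/pUC-type origin and selected with ampicillin via a β-lactamase gene driven by its native bla promoter.

The functional payload is the sgRNA scaffold, annotated as a fragment of the Streptococcus pyogenes tracrRNA. The "F+E" in the name most likely refers to the commonly used "flip and extension" modified scaffold, although the record does not spell this out. No U6 or other promoter is annotated upstream of the scaffold, and no protospacer is listed. This fits the "XX" placeholder in the name and the plasmid's role as a scaffold-only template, with the U6 promoter presumably supplied by the companion template. In the overlap PCR approach, primers carrying the desired target sequence amplify promoter and scaffold halves separately. The two halves are then fused into a complete guide expression cassette without cloning.

Downstream of the scaffold are short lacY and lacI fragments, an SV40 polyadenylation signal and an antisense T7 promoter. These look like carry-over from the parental vector, and the record assigns them no role. The construct is not itself an expression vector for a specific guide. It serves as a reagent for rapid generation and testing of sgRNA cassettes, in line with the associated work on evaluating and designing guide RNAs in Ciona.
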