Features (pLannotate 1.2.2; 8 found; start..end, strand, type, name):
     61..128     +  misc_RNA       tracrRNA (fragment): trans-activating CRISPR RNA for the Streptococcus pyogenes CRISPR/Cas9 system
    244..456     +  CDS            lacY (fragment): LACY_ECOLI - Experimental evidence at protein level: Swiss-Prot protein existence level 1. Responsible for transport of beta-galactosides into the cell, with the concomitant import of a proton (symport system). Can transport lactose, melibiose, lactulose or the analog methyl-1-thio-beta,D- galactopyranoside (TMG), but not sucrose or fructose (PubMed:1848449, PubMed:18177889, PubMed:22106930). The substrate specificity is directed toward the galactopyranosyl moiety of the substrate (PubMed:22106930). From Escherichia coli (strain K12).
    456..590     +  polyA_signal   SV40 poly(A) signal: SV40 polyadenylation signal
    627..645     -  promoter       T7 promoter: promoter for bacteriophage T7 RNA polymerase
    667..720     -  CDS            lacI (fragment): lac repressor; lacI; The lac repressor binds to the lac operator to inhibit transcription in E. coli. This inhibition can be relieved by adding lactose or isopropyl-β-D-thiogalactopyranoside (IPTG).
    903..1491    -  rep_origin     ori: high-copy-number ColE1/pMB1/pBR322/pUC origin of replication
   1662..2522    -  CDS            AmpR: β-lactamase; bla; confers resistance to ampicillin, carbenicillin, and related antibiotics
   2523..2627    -  promoter       AmpR promoter: bla
>Addgene plasmid #87543 | XX>sgRNA F+E | depositor full sequence | sequence record 170754 | XX>sgRNA F+E sequence 2709 bps
AGGCCCTTACGTATTAATTAAGGCGCGCCCGACTCGTGCGAAGTTTAAGAGCTATGCTGGAAACAGCATA
GCAAGTTTAAATAAGGCTAGTCCGTTATCAACTTGAAAAAGTGGCACCGAGTCGGTGCTTTTTTTGAATT
CCAGCTGAGCGCCGGTCGCTACCATTACCAGTTGGTCTGGTGTCAAAAATAATAATAACCGGGCAGGCCA
TGTCTGCCCGTATTTCGCGTAAGGAAATCCATTATGTACTATTTAAAAAACACAAACTTTTGGATGTTCG
GTTTATTCTTTTTCTTTTACTTTTTTATCATGGGAGCCTACTTCCCGTTTTTCCCGATTTGGCTACATGA
CATCAACCATATCAGCAAAAGTGATACGGGTATTATTTTTGCCGCTATTTCTCTGTTCTCGCTATTATTC
CAACCGCTGTTTGGTCTGCTTTCTGACAAACTCGGAACTTGTTTATTGCAGCTTATAATGGTTACAAATA
AAGCAATAGCATCACAAATTTCACAAATAAAGCATTTTTTTCACTGCATTCTAGTTGTGGTTTGTCCAAA
CTCATCAATGTATCTTATCATGTCTGGATCGACAAAGTCAAAGCGGCCATCAGATCTGCCGGACTCCCTA
TAGTGAGTCGTATTAATTTCGATAAGCCAGGTTAACCTGCATTAATGAATCGGCCAACGCGCGGGGAGAG
GCGGTTTGCGTATTGGGCGCTCTTCCGCTTCCTCGCTCACTGACTCGCTGCGCTCGGTCGTTCGGCTGCG
GCGAGCGGTATCAGCTCACTCAAAGGCGGTAATACGGTTATCCACAGAATCAGGGGATAACGCAGGAAAG
AACATGTGAGCAAAAGGCCAGCAAAAGGCCAGGAACCGTAAAAAGGCCGCGTTGCTGGCGTTTTTCCATA
GGCTCCGCCCCCCTGACGAGCATCACAAAAATCGACGCTCAAGTCAGAGGTGGCGAAACCCGACAGGACT
ATAAAGATACCAGGCGTTTCCCCCTGGAAGCTCCCTCGTGCGCTCTCCTGTTCCGACCCTGCCGCTTACC
GGATACCTGTCCGCCTTTCTCCCTTCGGGAAGCGTGGCGCTTTCTCAATGCTCACGCTGTAGGTATCTCA
GTTCGGTGTAGGTCGTTCGCTCCAAGCTGGGCTGTGTGCACGAACCCCCCGTTCAGCCCGACCGCTGCGC
CTTATCCGGTAACTATCGTCTTGAGTCCAACCCGGTAAGACACGACTTATCGCCACTGGCAGCAGCCACT
GGTAACAGGATTAGCAGAGCGAGGTATGTAGGCGGTGCTACAGAGTTCTTGAAGTGGTGGCCTAACTACG
GCTACACTAGAAGGACAGTATTTGGTATCTGCGCTCTGCTGAAGCCAGTTACCTTCGGAAAAAGAGTTGG
TAGCTCTTGATCCGGCAAACAAACCACCGCTGGTAGCGGTGGTTTTTTTGTTTGCAAGCAGCAGATTACG
CGCAGAAAAAAAGGATCTCAAGAAGATCCTTTGATCTTTTCTACGGGGTCTGACGCTCAGTGGAACGAAA
ACTCACGTTAAGGGATTTTGGTCATGAGATTATCAAAAAGGATCTTCACCTAGATCCTTTTAAATTAAAA
ATGAAGTTTTAAATCAATCTAAAGTATATATGAGTAAACTTGGTCTGACAGTTACCAATGCTTAATCAGT
GAGGCACCTATCTCAGCGATCTGTCTATTTCGTTCATCCATAGTTGCCTGACTCCCCGTCGTGTAGATAA
CTACGATACGGGAGGGCTTACCATCTGGCCCCAGTGCTGCAATGATACCGCGAGATCCACGCTCACCGGC
TCCAGATTTATCAGCAATAAACCAGCCAGCCGGAAGGGCCGAGCGCAGAAGTGGTCCTGCAACTTTATCC
GCCTCCATCCAGTCTATTAATTGTTGCCGGGAAGCTAGAGTAAGTAGTTCGCCAGTTAATAGTTTGCGCA
ACGTTGTTGCCATTGCTACAGGCATCGTGGTGTCACGCTCGTCGTTTGGTATGGCTTCATTCAGCTCCGG
TTCCCAACGATCAAGGCGAGTTACATGATCCCCCATGTTGTGCAAAAAAGCGGTTAGCTCCTTCGGTCCT
CCGATCGTTGTCAGAAGTAAGTTGGCCGCAGTGTTATCACTCATGGTTATGGCAGCACTGCATAATTCTC
TTACTGTCATGCCATCCGTAAGATGCTTTTCTGTGACTGGTGAGTACTCAACCAAGTCATTCTGAGAATA
GTGTATGCGGCGACCGAGTTGCTCTTGCCCGGCGTCAATACGGGATAATACCGCGCCACATAGCAGAACT
TTAAAAGTGCTCATCATTGGAAAACGTTCTTCGGGGCGAAAACTCTCAAGGATCTTACCGCTGTTGAGAT
CCAGTTCGATGTAACCCACTCGTGCACCCAACTGATCTTCAGCATCTTTTACTTTCACCAGCGTTTCTGG
GTGAGCAAAAACAGGAAGGCAAAATGCCGCAAAAAAGGGAATAAGGGCGACACGGAAATGTTGAATACTC
ATACTCTTCCTTTTTCAATATTATTGAAGCATTTATCAGGGTTATTGTCTCATGAGCGGATACATATTTG
AATGTATTTAGAAAAATAAACAAATAGGGGTTCCGCGCACATTTCCCCGAAAAGTGCCACCTGACGTCTA
AGAAACCATTATTATCATGACATTAACCTATAAAAATAGGCGTATCACG
