Features (pLannotate 1.2.2; 8 found; start..end, strand, type, name):
     61..128     +  misc_RNA       tracrRNA (fragment): trans-activating CRISPR RNA for the Streptococcus pyogenes CRISPR/Cas9 system
    244..456     +  CDS            lacY (fragment): LACY_ECOLI - Experimental evidence at protein level: Swiss-Prot protein existence level 1. Responsible for transport of beta-galactosides into the cell, with the concomitant import of a proton (symport system). Can transport lactose, melibiose, lactulose or the analog methyl-1-thio-beta,D- galactopyranoside (TMG), but not sucrose or fructose (PubMed:1848449, PubMed:18177889, PubMed:22106930). The substrate specificity is directed toward the galactopyranosyl moiety of the substrate (PubMed:22106930). From Escherichia coli (strain K12).
    456..590     +  polyA_signal   SV40 poly(A) signal: SV40 polyadenylation signal
    627..645     -  promoter       T7 promoter: promoter for bacteriophage T7 RNA polymerase
    667..720     -  CDS            lacI (fragment): lac repressor; lacI; The lac repressor binds to the lac operator to inhibit transcription in E. coli. This inhibition can be relieved by adding lactose or isopropyl-β-D-thiogalactopyranoside (IPTG).
    903..1491    -  rep_origin     ori: high-copy-number ColE1/pMB1/pBR322/pUC origin of replication
   1662..2522    -  CDS            AmpR: β-lactamase; bla; confers resistance to ampicillin, carbenicillin, and related antibiotics
   2523..2627    -  promoter       AmpR promoter: bla
>Addgene plasmid #87543 | XX>sgRNA F+E | addgene full sequence | sequence record 173546 | Addgene NGS Result
AGGCCCTTACGTATTAATTAAGGCGCGCCCGACTCGTGCGAAGTTTAAGAGCTATGCTGGAAACAGCATA
GCAAGTTTAAATAAGGCTAGTCCGTTATCAACTTGAAAAAGTGGCACCGAGTCGGTGCTTTTTTTGAATT
CCAGCTGAGCGCCGGTCGCTACCATTACCAGTTGGTCTGGTGTCAAAAATAATAATAACCGGGCAGGCCA
TGTCTGCCCGTATTTCGCGTAAGGAAATCCATTATGTACTATTTAAAAAACACAAACTTTTGGATGTTCG
GTTTATTCTTTTTCTTTTACTTTTTTATCATGGGAGCCTACTTCCCGTTTTTCCCGATTTGGCTACATGA
CATCAACCATATCAGCAAAAGTGATACGGGTATTATTTTTGCCGCTATTTCTCTGTTCTCGCTATTATTC
CAACCGCTGTTTGGTCTGCTTTCTGACAAACTCGGAACTTGTTTATTGCAGCTTATAATGGTTACAAATA
AAGCAATAGCATCACAAATTTCACAAATAAAGCATTTTTTTCACTGCATTCTAGTTGTGGTTTGTCCAAA
CTCATCAATGTATCTTATCATGTCTGGATCGACAAAGTCAAAGCGGCCATCAGATCTGCCGGACTCCCTA
TAGTGAGTCGTATTAATTTCGATAAGCCAGGTTAACCTGCATTAATGAATCGGCCAACGCGCGGGGAGAG
GCGGTTTGCGTATTGGGCGCTCTTCCGCTTCCTCGCTCACTGACTCGCTGCGCTCGGTCGTTCGGCTGCG
GCGAGCGGTATCAGCTCACTCAAAGGCGGTAATACGGTTATCCACAGAATCAGGGGATAACGCAGGAAAG
AACATGTGAGCAAAAGGCCAGCAAAAGGCCAGGAACCGTAAAAAGGCCGCGTTGCTGGCGTTTTTCCATA
GGCTCCGCCCCCCTGACGAGCATCACAAAAATCGACGCTCAAGTCAGAGGTGGCGAAACCCGACAGGACT
ATAAAGATACCAGGCGTTTCCCCCTGGAAGCTCCCTCGTGCGCTCTCCTGTTCCGACCCTGCCGCTTACC
GGATACCTGTCCGCCTTTCTCCCTTCGGGAAGCGTGGCGCTTTCTCATAGCTCACGCTGTAGGTATCTCA
GTTCGGTGTAGGTCGTTCGCTCCAAGCTGGGCTGTGTGCACGAACCCCCCGTTCAGCCCGACCGCTGCGC
CTTATCCGGTAACTATCGTCTTGAGTCCAACCCGGTAAGACACGACTTATCGCCACTGGCAGCAGCCACT
GGTAACAGGATTAGCAGAGCGAGGTATGTAGGCGGTGCTACAGAGTTCTTGAAGTGGTGGCCTAACTACG
GCTACACTAGAAGAACAGTATTTGGTATCTGCGCTCTGCTGAAGCCAGTTACCTTCGGAAAAAGAGTTGG
TAGCTCTTGATCCGGCAAACAAACCACCGCTGGTAGCGGTGGTTTTTTTGTTTGCAAGCAGCAGATTACG
CGCAGAAAAAAAGGATCTCAAGAAGATCCTTTGATCTTTTCTACGGGGTCTGACGCTCAGTGGAACGAAA
ACTCACGTTAAGGGATTTTGGTCATGAGATTATCAAAAAGGATCTTCACCTAGATCCTTTTAAATTAAAA
ATGAAGTTTTAAATCAATCTAAAGTATATATGAGTAAACTTGGTCTGACAGTTACCAATGCTTAATCAGT
GAGGCACCTATCTCAGCGATCTGTCTATTTCGTTCATCCATAGTTGCCTGACTCCCCGTCGTGTAGATAA
CTACGATACGGGAGGGCTTACCATCTGGCCCCAGTGCTGCAATGATACCGCGAGATCCACGCTCACCGGC
TCCAGATTTATCAGCAATAAACCAGCCAGCCGGAAGGGCCGAGCGCAGAAGTGGTCCTGCAACTTTATCC
GCCTCCATCCAGTCTATTAATTGTTGCCGGGAAGCTAGAGTAAGTAGTTCGCCAGTTAATAGTTTGCGCA
ACGTTGTTGCCATTGCTACAGGCATCGTGGTGTCACGCTCGTCGTTTGGTATGGCTTCATTCAGCTCCGG
TTCCCAACGATCAAGGCGAGTTACATGATCCCCCATGTTGTGCAAAAAAGCGGTTAGCTCCTTCGGTCCT
CCGATCGTTGTCAGAAGTAAGTTGGCCGCAGTGTTATCACTCATGGTTATGGCAGCACTGCATAATTCTC
TTACTGTCATGCCATCCGTAAGATGCTTTTCTGTGACTGGTGAGTACTCAACCAAGTCATTCTGAGAATA
GTGTATGCGGCGACCGAGTTGCTCTTGCCCGGCGTCAATACGGGATAATACCGCGCCACATAGCAGAACT
TTAAAAGTGCTCATCATTGGAAAACGTTCTTCGGGGCGAAAACTCTCAAGGATCTTACCGCTGTTGAGAT
CCAGTTCGATGTAACCCACTCGTGCACCCAACTGATCTTCAGCATCTTTTACTTTCACCAGCGTTTCTGG
GTGAGCAAAAACAGGAAGGCAAAATGCCGCAAAAAAGGGAATAAGGGCGACACGGAAATGTTGAATACTC
ATACTCTTCCTTTTTCAATATTATTGAAGCATTTATCAGGGTTATTGTCTCATGAGCGGATACATATTTG
AATGTATTTAGAAAAATAAACAAATAGGGGTTCCGCGCACATTTCCCCGAAAAGTGCCACCTGACGTCTA
AGAAACCATTATTATCATGACATTAACCTATAAAAATAGGCGTATCACG
